>Addgene plasmid #158813 | JGI_018271 | addgene full sequence | sequence record 316227 | Addgene NGS Result
GCAACGCAAAATGCTGAATTTAGCAGGCAAGTTTCCTGATAAAGGGCCCTGTGAGTGCGACATTCGACGC
GCGAAAGCGAGTTGACGGCGCCCGAAATTTTCTTAGAGTTCGTTCAAGCTTCGGTTTCGGGGAGCCGCTA
AGGGATGCGGACCCAGCCGGGTAAGTCGCCGGGAACTATGGAATAATCCTAATTTCTGTGCGGCAGGCGC
GAGCTGCCGGAGCGAATATCATCCCTGTCGCAAACAGCAGGTCAATCAACGGTGGGTAGCGGGCTGCTAT
CCAGCGGCGGATAAGACTTGTCGGAGGAATCCTCTAGAAATAATTTTGTTTAACTTTAAGAAGGAGATAT
ACCATGACGCGGAAGCAGTGGTTCCTTTCCGGCTTCGTCGCCTTCACCTGCCTGGCCTCCACTGCGGCCG
GCGCCGGGCCGATCGAGAACTATAGCCCCGTGACCGCGCAGCGTCTCGAAAATCCCGAGCCCTCGAACTG
GATGCTGTACCGCCGCACCTATGATGGCCAGGGCTATTCGCCGCTCGATCAGATCAACACCTCGAACGTC
AAGGGCCTCACCCCCGTGTGGACCTTCGCCACGGGCGTCGTCGAGGGCCATGAGGCCCCGCCAATCGTCA
ACAACGGGGTGATGTTCGTTGCGACGCCCATGGGACAGGTCATCGCCCTGAACGCCAAGACCGGCGACGA
GTACTGGCGCTACAAGCGACAGCTCCCCGATGACCTCTTCCAACTGCACCCGACCTCGCGGGGCGTGGGC
CTCTGGGAGGACAAGCTGTACCTGGCCACCACCGATGATCACGTGGTTGCCCTCGATGCCAAGACCGGCA
AGGTGGTTTGGGACACGAAGGTCCAGGACTACAAGAAGGGCCAGTACATGACCCTCATGCCGCTGATCGT
CGACGGTAAGGTGATCGTCGGTGGCTCGGGCGGCGAGTTCGGCGTGCGTGGATACGTCGCGGCGTACGAT
GCCAAGGACGGCAAGGAGCTCTGGCGCACCTACACCATCCCCGGCGAGGGTGAGCCGGGCCACGATACCT
GGCAGGGCGACGACTGGAAGAACGGCGGCGGCTCGGCCTGGATGACCGGCAACTATGACAAGGACACCAA
GACCATCTACTGGGGCGTCGGCAACGCGGCGCCGTGGCCCGGCGAAACCCACCCGGGCGACAATCTCTAT
ACCAGCTCCGTCCTGGCGCTTGACCCCAACAACGGGAAGATCAAAACCTATCATCAGTACCATCAAAACG
ACAGCTGGGACTGGGATGAGGTCGAGGCCCCCATGCTCATCGACCTTCAGCGTGATGGCCGCAGCATCAA
GTCCCTGGTCCACCCTGGCCGCGACGCCATCTTCTGGGTCCTGGAGCGCACCCCGACGAAGATCAATTAC
GTCGCAGGCTGGCCCTTCGTGTCCACGGACGTCTGGAAGGGCATAGACGCGGAAACGGGCAAGCCGATCG
TCGACCCGGCCCATAAGCCCGTCATCGGCAAGCGCGTCGAGTTTTGCCCCTCTTTGTGGGGCGGGAAGGA
CTGGCCGAGCGCCGCCTACAGCCAGAAGACCGGGCTCGTCTATGTCCCGGCGAACGAGAACTTCTGCGGC
GGCTTCACCGGCGAAAAGGTGGCCCTGAAGCCGGGCGAACTGTGGCTGGGGACCAAGCCGGAAGACATCG
GACTGAAGACCAAGCCGGGAGCCGACCACTTCGGCGAACTCCAGGCGTGGGACCCTGTCACCGGCAAGAA
AGTGTGGCAGCATAACTTCCCGAAATCGCAGCTTTTCGGCAGCGTGACCGCCACAGCGGGCGATCTGATC
TTCGCCGGGGGCACGAACGACCGAAACTTCCGGGCCTTTAACGCCAAGACAGGCGAACTGCTCTGGGAGC
AGAAGACCAACAGCGGCATCATGGGCATGCCGGTGTCCTATGAGATCGATGGTACTCAGTACATCGCCAT
CCAGTCCGGCTGGGGCGTCGATGCCCAACGCATCCAGGATGCCCTGGTCACTAACAACATCGGCATAGAG
GCCAACGTCCCTCAGGGCGGTGTGATCTGGGTCTTCGCCCTGAAGAAGGCCGAAAACCTCTATTTTCAGG
GACATCATCACCATCACCATCACCACTGACAGCTATGACCATGATTACGCCAAGCTTGCATGCCTGCAGG
TCGACTCTAGAGGATCCCCGGGTACCGAGCTCGAATTCACTGGCCGTCGTTTTACAACGTCGTGACTGGG
AAAACCCTGGCGTTACCCAACTTAATCGCCTTGCAGCACATCCCCCTTTCGCCAGCTGGCGTAATAGCGA
AGAGGCCCGCACCGATCGCCCTTCCCAACAGTTGCGCAGCCTGAATGGCGAATGGCGCCTGATGCGGTAT
TTTCTCCTTACGCATCTGTGCGGTATTTCACACCGCATATGGTGCACTCTCAGTACAATCTGCTCTGATG
CCGCATAGTTAAGCCAGCCCCGACACCCGCCAACACCCGCTGACGCGCCCTGACGGGCTTGTATGCTCCC
GGCATCCGCTTACAGACAAGCTGTGACCGTCTCCGGGAGCTGCATGTGTCAGAGGTTTTCACCGTCATCA
CCGAAACGCGCGAGACGAAAGGGCCTCGTGATACGCCTATTTTTATAGGTTAATGTCATGATAATAATGG
TTTCTTAGCACCCTTTCTCGGTCCTTCAACGTTCCTGACAACGAGCCTCCTTTTCGCCAATCCATCGACA
ATCACCGCGAGTCCCTGCTCGAACGCTGCGTCCGGACCGGCTTCGTCGAAGGCGTCTATCGCGGCCCGCA
ACAGCGGCGAGAGCGGAGCCTGTTCAACGGTGCCGCCGCGCTCGCCGGCATCGCTGTCGCCGGCCTGCTC
CTCAAGCACGGCCCCAACAGTGAAGTAGCTGATTGTCATCAGCGCATTGACGGCGTCCCCGGCCGAAAAA
CCCGCCTCGCAGAGGAAGCGAAGCTGCGCGTCGGCCGTTTCCATCTGCGGTGCGCCCGGTCGCGTGCCGG
CATGGATGCGCGCGCCATCGCGGTAGGCGAGCAGCGCCTGCCTGAAGCTGCGGGCATTCCCGATCAGAAA
TGAGCGCCAGTCGTCGTCGGCTCTCGGCACCGAATGCGTATGATTCTCCGCCAGCATGGCTTCGGCCAGT
GCGTCGAGCAGCGCCCGCTTGTTCCTGAAGTGCCAGTAAAGCGCCGGCTGCTGAACCCCCAACCGTTCCG
CCAGTTTGCGTGTCGTCAGACCGTCTACGCCGACCTCGTTCAACAGGTCCAGGGCGGCACGGATCACTGT
ATTCGGCTGCAACTTTGTCATGCTTGACACTTTATCACTGATAAACATAATATGTCCACCAACTTATCAG
TGATAAAGAATCCGCGCGTTCAATCGGACCAGCGGAGGCTGGTCCGGAGGCCAGACGTGAAACCCAACAT
ACCCCTGATCGTAATTCTGAGCACTGTCGCGCTCGACGCTGTCGGCATCGGCCTGATTATGCCGGTGCTG
CCGGGCCTCCTGCGCGATCTGGTTCACTCGAACGACGTCACCGCCCACTATGGCATTCTGCTGGCGCTGT
ATGCGTTGGTGCAATTTGCCTGCGCACCTGTGCTGGGCGCGCTGTCGGATCGTTTCGGGCGGCGGCCAAT
CTTGCTCGTCTCGCTGGCCGGCGCCACTGTCGACTACGCCATCATGGCGACAGCGCCTTTCCTTTGGGTT
CTCTATATCGGGCGGATCGTGGCCGGCATCACCGGGGCGACTGGGGCGGTAGCCGGCGCTTATATTGCCG
ATATCACTGATGGCGATGAGCGCGCGCGGCACTTCGGCTTCATGAGCGCCTGTTTCGGGTTCGGGATGGT
CGCGGGACCTGTGCTCGGTGGGCTGATGGGCGGTTTCTCCCCCCACGCTCCGTTCTTCGCCGCGGCAGCC
TTGAACGGCCTCAATTTCCTGACGGGCTGTTTCCTTTTGCCGGAGTCGCACAAAGGCGAACGCCGGCCGT
TACGCCGGGAGGCTCTCAACCCGCTCGCTTCGTTCCGGTGGGCCCGGGGCATGACCGTCGTCGCCGCCCT
GATGGCGGTCTTCTTCATCATGCAACTTGTCGGACAGGTGCCGGCCGCGCTTTGGGTCATTTTCGGCGAG
GATCGCTTTCACTGGGACGCGACCACGATCGGCATTTCGCTTGCCGCATTTGGCATTCTGCATTCACTCG
CCCAGGCAATGATCACCGGCCCTGTAGCCGCCCGGCTCGGCGAAAGGCGGGCACTCATGCTCGGAATGAT
TGCCGACGGCACAGGCTACATCCTGCTTGCCTTCGCGACACGGGGATGGATGGCGTTCCCGATCATGGTC
CTGCTTGCTTCGGGTGGCATCGGAATGCCGGCGCTGCAAGCAATGTTGTCCAGGCAGGTGGATGAGGAAC
GTCAGGGGCAGCTGCAAGGCTCACTGGCGGCGCTCACCAGCCTGACCTCGATCGTCGGACCCCTCCTCTT
CACGGCGATCTATGCGGCTTCTATAACAACGTGGAACGGGTGGGCATGGATTGCAGGCGCTGCCCTCTAC
TTGCTCTGCCTGCCGGCGCTGCGTCGCGGGCTTTGGAGCGGCGCAGGGCAACGAGCCGATCGCTGATCGT
GGAAACGATAGGCCTATGCCATGCGGGTCAAGGCGACTTCCGGCAAGCTATACGCGCCCTAGAATTGTCA
ATTTTAATCCTCTGTTTATCGGCAGTTCGTAGAGCGCGCCGTGCGTCCCGAGCGATACTGAGCGAAGCAA
GTGCGTCGAGCAGTGCCCGCTTGTTCCTGAAATGCCAGTAAAGCGCTGGCTGCTGAACCCCCAGCCGGAA
CTGACCCCACAAGGCCCTAGCGTTTGCAATGCACCAGGTCATCATTGACCCAGGCGTGTTCCACCAGGCC
GCTGCCTCGCAACTCTTCGCAGGCTTCGCCGACCTGCTCGCGCCACTTCTTCACGCGGGTGGAATCCGAT
CCGCACATGAGGCGGAAGGTTTCCAGCTTGAGCGGGTACGGCTCCCGGTGCGAGCTGAAATAGTCGAACA
TCCGTCGGGCCGTCGGCGACAGCTTGCGGTACTTCTCCCATATGAATTTCGTGTAGTGGTCGCCAGCAAA
CAGCACGACGATTTCCTCGTCGATCAGGACCTGGCAACGGGACGTTTTCTTGCCACGGTCCAGGACGCGG
AAGCGGTGCAGCAGCGACACCGATTCCAGGTGCCCAACGCGGTCGGACGTGAAGCCCATCGCCGTCGCCT
GTAGGCGCGACAGGCATTCCTCGGCCTTCGTGTAATACCGGCCATTGATCGACCAGCCCAGGTCCTGGCA
AAGCTCGTAGAACGTGAAGGTGATCGGCTCGCCGATAGGGGTGCGCTTCGCGTACTCCAACACCTGCTGC
CACACCAGTTCGTCATCGTCGGCCCGCAGCTCGACGCCGGTGTAGGTGATCTTCACGTCCTTGTTGACGT
GGAAAATGACCTTGTTTTGCAGCGCCTCGCGCGGGATTTTCTTGTTGCGCGTGGTGAACAGGGCAGAGCG
GGCCGTGTCGTTTGGCATCGCTCGCATCGTGTCCGGCCACGGCGCAATATCGAACAAGGAAAGCTGCATT
TCCTTGATCTGCTGCTTCGTGTGTTTCAGCAACGCGGCCTGCTTGGCCTCGCTGACCTGTTTTGCCAGGT
CCTCGCCGGCGGTTTTTCGCTTCTTGGTCGTCATAGTTCCTCGCGTGTCGATGGTCATCGACTTCGCCAA
ACCTGCCGCCTCCTGTTCGAGACGACGCGAACGCTCCACGGCGGCCGATGGCGCGGGCAGGGCAGGGGGA
GCCAGTTGCACGCTGTCGCGCTCGATCTTGGCCGTAGCTTGCTGGACCATCGAGCCGACGGACTGGAAGG
TTTCGCGGGGCGCACGCATGACGGTGCGGCTTGCGATGGTTTCGGCATCCTCGGCGGAAAACCCCGCGTC
GATCAGTTCTTGCCTGTATGCCTTCCGGTCAAACGTCCGATTCATTCACCCTCCTTGCGGGATTGCCCCG
ACTCACGCCGGGGCAATGTGCCCTTATTCCTGATTTGACCCGCCTGGTGCCTTGGTGTCCAGATAATCCA
CCTTATCGGCAATGAAGTCGGTCCCGTAGACCGTCTGGCCGTCCTTCTCGTACTTGGTATTCCGAATCTT
GCCCTGCACGAATACCAGCTCCGCGAAGTCGCTCTTCTTGATGGAGCGCATGGGGACGTGCTTGGCAATC
ACGCGCACCCCCCGGCCGTTTTAGCGGCTAAAAAAGTCATGGCTCTGCCCTCGGGCGGACCACGCCCATC
ATGACCTTGCCAAGCTCGTCCTGCTTCTCTTCGATCTTCGCCAGCAGGGCGAGGATCGTGGCATCACCGA
ACCGCGCCGTGCGCGGGTCGTCGGTGAGCCAGAGTTTCAGCAGGCCGCCCAGGCGGCCCAGGTCGCCATT
GATGCGGGCCAGCTCGCGGACGTGCTCATAGTCCACGACGCCCGTGATTTTGTAGCCCTGGCCGACGGCC
AGCAGGTAGGCCTACAGGCTCATGCCGGCCGCCGCCGCCTTTTCCTCAATCGCTCTTCGTTCGTCTGGAA
GGCAGTACACCTTGATAGGTGGGCTGCCCTTCCTGGTTGGCTTGGTTTCATCAGCCATCCGCTTGCCCTC
ATCTGTTACGCCGGCGGTAGCCGGCCAGCCTCGCAGAGCAGGATTCCCGTTGAGCACCGCCAGGTGCGAA
TAAGGGACAGTGAAGAAGGAACACCCGCTCGCGGGTGGGCCTACTTCACCTATCCTGCCCGGCTGACGCC
GTTGGATACACCAAGGAAAGTCTACACGAACCCTTTGGCAAAATCCTGTATATCGTGCGAAAAAGGATGG
ATATACCGAAAAAATCGCTATAATGACCCCGAAGCAGGGTTATGCAGCGGAAAAGATCCGTCGACCCTTT
CCGACGCTCACCGGGCTGGTTGCCCTCGCCGCTGGGCTGGCGGCCGTCTATGGCCCTGCAAACGCGCCAG
AAACGCCGTCGAAGCCGTGTGCGAGACACCGCGGCCGCCGGCGTTGTGGATACCTCGCGGAAAACTTGGC
CCTCACTGACAGATGAGGGGCGGACGTTGACACTTGAGGGGCCGACTCACCCGGCGCGGCGTTGACAGAT
GAGGGGCAGGCTCGATTTCGGCCGGCGACGTGGAGCTGGCCAGCCTCGCAAATCGGCGAAAACGCCTGAT
TTTACGCGAGTTTCCCACAGATGATGTGGACAAGCCTGGGGATAAGTGCCCTGCGGTATTGACACTTGAG
GGGCGCGACTACTGACAGATGAGGGGCGCGATCCTTGACACTTGAGGGGCAGAGTGCTGACAGATGAGGG
GCGCACCTATTGACATTTGAGGGGCTGTCCACAGGCAGAAAATCCAGCATTTGCAAGGGTTTCCGCCCGT
TTTTCGGCCACCGCTAACCTGTCTTTTAACCTGCTTTTAAACCAATATTTATAAACCTTGTTTTTAACCA
GGGCTGCGCCCTGTGCGCGTGACCGCGCACGCCGAAGGGGGGTGCCCCCCCTTCTCGAACCCTCCCGGCC
CGCTAACGCGGGCCTCCCATCCCCCCAGGGGCTGCGCCCCTCGGCCGCGAACGGCCTCACCCCAAAAATG
GCAGCCAAGCTGACCACTTCTGCGCTCGGCCCTTCCGGCTGGCTGGTTTATTGCTGATAAATCTGGAGCC
GGTGAGCGTGGGTCTCGCGGTATCATTGCAGCACTGGGGCCAGATGGTAAGCCCTCCCGTATCGTAGTTA
TCTACACGACGGGGAGTCAGGCAACTATGGATGAACGAAATAGACAGATCGCTGAGATAGGTGCCTCACT
GATTAAGCATTGGTAACTGTCAGACCAAGTTTACTCATATATACTTTAGATTGATTTAAAACTTCATTTT
TAATTTAAAAGGATCTAGGTGAAGATCCTTTTTGATAATCTCATGACCAAAATCCCTTAACGTGAGTTTT
CGTTCCACTGAGCGTCAGACCCCGTAGAAAAGATCAAAGGATCTTCTTGAGATCCTTTTTTTCTGCGCGT
AATCTGCTGCTTGCAAACAAAAAAACCACCGCTACCAGCGGTGGTTTGTTTGCCGGATCAAGAGCTACCA
ACTCTTTTTCCGAAGGTAACTGGCTTCAGCAGAGCGCAGATACCAAATACTGTTCTTCTAGTGTAGCCGT
AGTTAGGCCACCACTTCAAGAACTCTGTAGCACCGCCTACATACCTCGCTCTGCTAATCCTGTTACCAGT
GGCTGCTGCCAGTGGCGATAAGTCGTGTCTTACCGGGTTGGACTCAAGACGATAGTTACCGGATAAGGCG
CAGCGGTCGGGCTGAACGGGGGGTTCGTGCACACAGCCCAGCTTGGAGCGAACGACCTACACCGAACTGA
GATACCTACAGCGTGAGCTATGAGAAAGCGCCACGCTTCCCGAAGGGAGAAAGGCGGACAGGTATCCGGT
AAGCGGCAGGGTCGGAACAGGAGAGCGCACGAGGGAGCTTCCAGGGGGAAACGCCTGGTATCTTTATAGT
CCTGTCGGGTTTCGCCACCTCTGACTTGAGCGTCGATTTTTGTGATGCTCGTCAGGGGGGCGGAGCCTAT
GGAAAAACGCCAGCAACGCGGCCTTTTTACGGTTCCTGGCCTTTTGCTGGCCTTTTGCTCACATGTTCTT
TCCTGCGTTATCCCCTGATTCTGTGGATAACCGTATTACCGCCTTTGAGTGAGCTGATACCGCTCGCCGC
AGCCGAACGACCGAGCGCAGCGAGTCAGTGAGCGAGGAAGCGGAAGAGCGCCCAATACGCAAACCGCCTC
TCCCCGCGCGTTGGCCGATTCATTAATGCAGCTGGCACGACAGGTTTCCCGACTGGAAAGCGGGCAGTGA
GCGCAACGCAATTAATGTGAGTTAGCTCACTCATTAGGCACCCCAGGCTTTACACTTTATGCTTCCGGCT
CGTATGTTGTGTGGAATTGTGAGCGGATAACAATTTCACACAGGAAACAGCTATGACCATGATTACGCCA
AGCTAGCTTCCCGCTTGGTCGGGCCGCTTCGCGAGGGCCCGTTGACGACAACGGTGCGATGGGTCCCGGC
CCCGGTCAAGACGATGCCAATACGTTGCGACACTACGCCTTGGCACTTTTAGAATTGCCTTATCGTCCTG
ATAAGAAATGTCCGACCAGCTAAAGACATCGCGTCCAATCAAAGCCTAGAAAATATAGGCGAAGGGACGC
TAATAAGTCTTTCATAAGACCGCGCAAATCTAAAAATATCCTTAGATTCACGATGCGGCACTTCGGATGA
CTTCCGAGCGAGCCTGGAACCTCAGAAAAACGTCTGAGAGATACCGCGGATCTCACACAGGAAATTTC
Features (pLannotate 1.2.2; 20 found; start..end, strand, type, name):
    325..347     +  RBS            RBS: efficient ribosome binding site from bacteriophage T7 gene 10 (Olins and Rangwala, 1989)
   2106..2125    +  CDS            7xHis (fragment): 6xHis affinity tag
   2152..2208    -  misc_feature   MCS: pUC18/19 multiple cloning site
   2205..2362    +  CDS            lacZα (fragment): LacZα fragment of β-galactosidase; lacZ fragment
   2368..2467    -  misc_feature   bom (fragment): basis of mobility region from pBR322
   2569..2604    -  CDS            rop (fragment): Rop protein, which maintains plasmids at low copy number; rop
   2669..3311    -  CDS            TetR (fragment): tetracycline resistance regulatory protein; tetR
   3417..4616    +  CDS            TcR: tetracycline efflux protein; tetA; confers resistance to tetracycline
   4675..4827    -  CDS            tetR (fragment): TETR1_ECOLX - Experimental evidence at protein level: Swiss-Prot protein existence level 1. TetR is the repressor of the tetracycline resistance element; its N-terminal region forms a helix-turn-helix structure and binds DNA. Binding of tetracycline to TetR reduces the repressor affinity for the tetracycline resistance gene (tetA) promoter operator sites. From Escherichia coli.
   4847..5995    -  CDS            trfA: trans-acting replication protein that binds to and activates oriV
   6125..6229    -  CDS            traI (fragment): TRAI6_ECOLX - Experimental evidence at protein level: Swiss-Prot protein existence level 1. The initiation process of transfer DNA synthesis requires the interaction of at least three plasmid-specific components (TraH, I, and J) at the transfer origin resulting in the assembly of a specialised nucleoprotein complex - the relaxosome. Site- and strand-specific cleavage at the transfer origin is dependent on TraI and TraJ. From Escherichia coli.
   6267..6638    -  CDS            traJ: oriT-recognizing protein; traJ
   6671..6780    -  oriT           oriT: incP origin of transfer
   6933..7564    +  rep_origin     oriV: incP origin of replication
   7642..7855    +  CDS            bla(M) (fragment): β-lactamase lacking the signal sequence; bla(M); allows cytosolic expression of β-lactamase
   8027..8615    +  rep_origin     ori: high-copy-number ColE1/pMB1/pBR322/pUC origin of replication
   8798..8890    +  CDS            lacI (fragment): lac repressor; lacI; The lac repressor binds to the lac operator to inhibit transcription in E. coli. This inhibition can be relieved by adding lactose or isopropyl-β-D-thiogalactopyranoside (IPTG).
   8903..8924    +  protein_bind   CAP binding site: CAP binding activates transcription in the presence of cAMP. E. coli catabolite activator protein
   8939..8969    +  promoter       lac promoter: promoter for the E. coli lac operon
   8977..8993    +  protein_bind   lac operator: The lac repressor binds to the lac operator to inhibit transcription in E. coli. This inhibition can be relieved by adding lactose or isopropyl-β-D-thiogalactopyranoside (IPTG). lac repressor encoded by lacI
