[The description below was written by a language model from this plasmid's Addgene catalogue record and pLannotate feature annotations shown in this document.]
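Description:
JGI_018271 is a 9,378-nt broad-host-range bacterial expression plasmid built on the pCM80_PxoxF backbone and catalogued as a synthetic-biology vector. It carries a synthetic insert named Bradyrhizobium_4, introduced by Gibson cloning. The plasmid belongs to a set made to study rare earth element-dependent alcohol dehydrogenases.

The feature table shows two replication systems. One is the IncP origin oriV with its trans-acting activator trfA, which supports replication in diverse Gram-negative hosts. The other is a ColE1/pMB1-type ori for propagation in E. coli, and the record lists the plasmid as low copy. An IncP oriT with traJ and a traI fragment should allow the plasmid to be mobilised by conjugation when transfer functions are supplied in trans. Selection is by tetracycline, through the tetA efflux gene and associated tetR sequences. The β-lactamase, lacI, rop and bom annotations are only fragments, most likely backbone remnants.

The insert itself is not annotated. It presumably occupies the unannotated stretch between a phage T7 gene 10 ribosome binding site and a polyhistidine tag, which would give a C-terminally His-tagged protein suitable for affinity purification. A pUC-type multiple cloning site and a lacZα fragment lie downstream of the tag. A lac promoter, operator and CAP site lie upstream across the plasmid's numbering origin. The backbone name suggests that a xoxF promoter drives expression, but this element is not annotated and the record does not state it explicitly. The record also does not state the expression host. The design fits heterologous expression and functional testing of a candidate Bradyrhizobium-derived dehydrogenase.
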