Addgene plasmid #158813: JGI_018271
Purpose: Rare earth element alcohol dehydrogenases
Depositing lab: Joint Genome Institute. Publication: Rare earth element alcohol dehydrogenases widely occur among globally distributed, numerically abundant and environmentally important microbes. Huang J, Yu Z, Groom J, Cheng JF, Tarver A, Yoshikuni Y, Chistoserdova L. ISME J. 2019 Aug;13(8):2005-2017. doi: 10.1038/s41396-019-0414-z. Epub 2019 Apr 5. PubMed 30952993.
Backbone
  Vector backbone: pCM80_PxoxF
  Vector type: Synthetic Biology
Growth in bacteria
  Bacterial resistance: Tetracycline, 10 μg/mL
  Growth temperature: 37°C
  Growth strain: Top10
  Copy number: Low Copy
Gene/Insert
  Gene/Insert name: Bradyrhizobium_4 (alt name: Batch190_p011)
  Species: Synthetic
  Cloning method: Gibson Cloning
Terms and licenses: Academic/Nonprofit Terms; Industry Terms: Not Available to Industry
Depositor comments: pCM80_PxoxF vector with Bradyrhizobium_4 insert, JGI ICE Registry: https://registry.jgi.doe.gov/entry/18271
How to cite: JGI_018271 was a gift from Joint Genome Institute (Addgene plasmid # 158813 ; http://n2t.net/addgene:158813 ; RRID:Addgene_158813)
