>Addgene plasmid #158813 | JGI_018271 | depositor partial sequence | sequence record 306523 | gene insert with vector overlaps
GACTTGTCGGAGGAATCCTCTAGAAATAATTTTGTTTAACTTTAAGAAGGAGATATACCATGACGCGGAA
GCAGTGGTTCCTTTCCGGCTTCGTCGCCTTCACCTGCCTGGCCTCCACTGCGGCCGGCGCCGGGCCGATC
GAGAACTATAGCCCCGTGACCGCGCAGCGTCTCGAAAATCCCGAGCCCTCGAACTGGATGCTGTACCGCC
GCACCTATGATGGCCAGGGCTATTCGCCGCTCGATCAGATCAACACCTCGAACGTCAAGGGCCTCACCCC
CGTGTGGACCTTCGCCACGGGCGTCGTCGAGGGCCATGAGGCCCCGCCAATCGTCAACAACGGGGTGATG
TTCGTTGCGACGCCCATGGGACAGGTCATCGCCCTGAACGCCAAGACCGGCGACGAGTACTGGCGCTACA
AGCGACAGCTCCCCGATGACCTCTTCCAACTGCACCCGACCTCGCGGGGCGTGGGCCTCTGGGAGGACAA
GCTGTACCTGGCCACCACCGATGATCACGTGGTTGCCCTCGATGCCAAGACCGGCAAGGTGGTTTGGGAC
ACGAAGGTCCAGGACTACAAGAAGGGCCAGTACATGACCCTCATGCCGCTGATCGTCGACGGTAAGGTGA
TCGTCGGTGGCTCGGGCGGCGAGTTCGGCGTGCGTGGATACGTCGCGGCGTACGATGCCAAGGACGGCAA
GGAGCTCTGGCGCACCTACACCATCCCCGGCGAGGGTGAGCCGGGCCACGATACCTGGCAGGGCGACGAC
TGGAAGAACGGCGGCGGCTCGGCCTGGATGACCGGCAACTATGACAAGGACACCAAGACCATCTACTGGG
GCGTCGGCAACGCGGCGCCGTGGCCCGGCGAAACCCACCCGGGCGACAATCTCTATACCAGCTCCGTCCT
GGCGCTTGACCCCAACAACGGGAAGATCAAAACCTATCATCAGTACCATCAAAACGACAGCTGGGACTGG
GATGAGGTCGAGGCCCCCATGCTCATCGACCTTCAGCGTGATGGCCGCAGCATCAAGTCCCTGGTCCACC
CTGGCCGCGACGCCATCTTCTGGGTCCTGGAGCGCACCCCGACGAAGATCAATTACGTCGCAGGCTGGCC
CTTCGTGTCCACGGACGTCTGGAAGGGCATAGACGCGGAAACGGGCAAGCCGATCGTCGACCCGGCCCAT
AAGCCCGTCATCGGCAAGCGCGTCGAGTTTTGCCCCTCTTTGTGGGGCGGGAAGGACTGGCCGAGCGCCG
CCTACAGCCAGAAGACCGGGCTCGTCTATGTCCCGGCGAACGAGAACTTCTGCGGCGGCTTCACCGGCGA
AAAGGTGGCCCTGAAGCCGGGCGAACTGTGGCTGGGGACCAAGCCGGAAGACATCGGACTGAAGACCAAG
CCGGGAGCCGACCACTTCGGCGAACTCCAGGCGTGGGACCCTGTCACCGGCAAGAAAGTGTGGCAGCATA
ACTTCCCGAAATCGCAGCTTTTCGGCAGCGTGACCGCCACAGCGGGCGATCTGATCTTCGCCGGGGGCAC
GAACGACCGAAACTTCCGGGCCTTTAACGCCAAGACAGGCGAACTGCTCTGGGAGCAGAAGACCAACAGC
GGCATCATGGGCATGCCGGTGTCCTATGAGATCGATGGTACTCAGTACATCGCCATCCAGTCCGGCTGGG
GCGTCGATGCCCAACGCATCCAGGATGCCCTGGTCACTAACAACATCGGCATAGAGGCCAACGTCCCTCA
GGGCGGTGTGATCTGGGTCTTCGCCCTGAAGAAGGCCGAAAACCTCTATTTTCAGGGACATCATCACCAT
CACCATCACCACTGACAGCT
